Addgene plasmid #117250: pCS2-XTbx5-EnR-GR
Purpose: mRNA synthesis
Depositing lab: Gerald Thomsen. Depositing organization: Stony Brook University. Publication: Tbx5 is essential for heart development. Horb ME, Thomsen GH. Development. 1999 Apr;126(8):1739-51. PubMed 10079235.
Backbone
  Vector backbone: pCS2+
  Vector type: Xenopus expression
Growth in bacteria
  Bacterial resistance: Ampicillin, 100 μg/mL
  Growth temperature: 37°C
  Growth strain: DH5alpha
  Copy number: High Copy
Gene/Insert
  Gene/Insert name: Tbx5-EnR-GR
  Species: X. laevis (frog)
  Mutation: chimeric protein with human glucocorticoid receptor ligand binding domain and engrailed repressor domain (the first 298 amino acids of the Drosophila engrailed protein)
  Entrez Gene: tbx5-b (a.k.a. tbx-5, tbx5, xtbx-5, xtbx5)
  Cloning method: Restriction Enzyme; 5′ cloning site Unknown (unknown if destroyed); 3′ cloning site Unknown (unknown if destroyed)
Terms and licenses: Academic/Nonprofit Terms; Industry Terms: Not Available to Industry
How to cite: pCS2-XTbx5-EnR-GR was a gift from Gerald Thomsen (Addgene plasmid # 117250 ; http://n2t.net/addgene:117250 ; RRID:Addgene_117250)
