[The description below was written by a language model from this plasmid's Addgene catalogue record and pLannotate feature annotations shown in this document.]
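Description:
pCS2-XTbx5-EnR-GR is a Xenopus expression plasmid built on the pCS2+ backbone and intended, according to its record, for mRNA synthesis. It is propagated in E. coli as a high-copy plasmid through a ColE1/pUC-type origin and selected with ampicillin via the β-lactamase gene. An f1 origin and remnants of the lac region (lacZα and lacI fragments, lac promoter/operator) are also present in the backbone.

The insert encodes a three-part chimeric protein. A fragment of Xenopus laevis Tbx5, a T-box DNA-binding transcription factor (the automated annotation matched it to the chicken orthologue by homology), is fused to the Drosophila Engrailed repressor domain, recorded as the first 298 amino acids of Engrailed. This is followed by the ligand-binding domain of the human glucocorticoid receptor. The Engrailed domain would be expected to convert Tbx5 into a dominant transcriptional repressor of its targets. GR ligand-binding domain fusions are generally held inactive until a glucocorticoid agonist such as dexamethasone is supplied, which allows the timing of activity to be controlled.

The coding region sits downstream of the simian CMV IE94 enhancer/promoter and an SP6 promoter, and upstream of the SV40 polyadenylation signal. SP6 polymerase can therefore produce sense mRNA in vitro, typically for microinjection into embryos, while the CMV element permits direct expression from injected or transfected DNA. T7 (partial) and T3 promoters lie in the opposite orientation at the 3′ end. The associated publication concerns the requirement for Tbx5 in heart development, consistent with use of this construct as a hormone-inducible interfering form of Tbx5. The cloning sites are not recorded.
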