Features (pLannotate 1.2.2; 17 found; start..end, strand, type, name):
     35..53      +  promoter       SP6 promoter: promoter for bacteriophage SP6 RNA polymerase
    253..1092    +  CDS            TBX5 (fragment): TBX5_CHICK - Experimental evidence at protein level: Swiss-Prot protein existence level 1. DNA-binding protein that regulates the transcription of several genes and is involved in heart development and limb pattern formation. May bind to the core DNA motif of promoters. From Gallus gallus (Chicken).
   1099..2073    +  CDS            en (fragment): HMEN_DROME - Experimental evidence at protein level: Swiss-Prot protein existence level 1. This protein specifies the body segmentation pattern. It is required for the development of the central nervous system. Transcriptional regulator that represses activated promoters. Wg signaling operates by inactivating the SGG repression of EN autoactivation. From Drosophila melanogaster (Fruit fly).
   2005..2802    +  CDS            NR3C1 (fragment): GCR_HUMAN - Also known as GRL. Experimental evidence at protein level: Swiss-Prot protein existence level 1. [Isoform Alpha-D3]: Has lowest transcriptional activation activity of all isoforms created by alternative initiation (PubMed:15866175, PubMed:23820903). Has transcriptional repression activity (PubMed:23303127). From Homo sapiens (Human).
   2820..2837    -  promoter       T7 promoter (fragment): promoter for bacteriophage T7 RNA polymerase
   2842..2976    -  polyA_signal   SV40 poly(A) signal: SV40 polyadenylation signal
   3089..3107    -  promoter       T3 promoter: promoter for bacteriophage T3 RNA polymerase
   3152..3168    -  protein_bind   lac operator: The lac repressor binds to the lac operator to inhibit transcription in E. coli. This inhibition can be relieved by adding lactose or isopropyl-β-D-thiogalactopyranoside (IPTG). lac repressor encoded by lacI
   3176..3206    -  promoter       lac promoter: promoter for the E. coli lac operon
   3221..3242    -  protein_bind   CAP binding site: CAP binding activates transcription in the presence of cAMP. E. coli catabolite activator protein
   3255..3347    -  CDS            lacI (fragment): lac repressor; lacI; The lac repressor binds to the lac operator to inhibit transcription in E. coli. This inhibition can be relieved by adding lactose or isopropyl-β-D-thiogalactopyranoside (IPTG).
   3530..4118    -  rep_origin     ori: high-copy-number ColE1/pMB1/pBR322/pUC origin of replication
   4289..5149    -  CDS            AmpR: β-lactamase; bla; confers resistance to ampicillin, carbenicillin, and related antibiotics
   5150..5254    -  promoter       AmpR promoter: bla
   5307..5735    -  rep_origin     f1 ori (sequence partly withheld): f1 bacteriophage origin of replication; arrow indicates direction of (+) strand synthesis
   5740..5806    -  CDS            lacZα (fragment): LacZα fragment of β-galactosidase; lacZ fragment
   5813..6790    +  promoter       CMV IE94 promoter: enhancer/promoter region of simian cytomegalovirus major immediate early transcription unit IE94
>Addgene plasmid #117250 | pCS2-XTbx5-EnR-GR | addgene full sequence | sequence record 248968 | Addgene NGS Result
CGCCATTCTGCCTGGGGACGTCGGAGCAAGCTTGATTTAGGTGACACTATAGAATACAAGCTACTTGTTC
TTTTTGCAGGATCCCATCGATTCGAATTAGCTTTTCCAAGAGAAGAAAAGTTTTTATGGTGTGGCTCAGG
GACCTGTACCTGAGAGCCCAGGAGCCCAGGATACCTTCTCCCTTTGCACAGTGTTTGCCATTGGCAATCC
CTTGCCAGTGCCACTGCCTGAAGTGCAGGCTCCCACTGGAATATGGCGGACACAGAGGAGGCTTATGGGA
TGCCTGATACCCCTGTGGAAGCAGAGCCCAAAGAACTACAGTGTGAGCCTAAACAGGACAATCAATTGGG
GGCAAGCAGCAAGACCCCCACTTCTCCTCCGGCTGCATTTACCCAGCAGGGAATGGAAGGCATTAAGGTG
TTTTTGCATGAGAGAGAACTATGGCTGAAATTTCATGAAGTTGGCACAGAAATGATTATTACTAAGGCTG
GAAGGCGCATGTTCCCTAGTTACAAAGTGAAGGTTACTGGCCTGAACCCAAAAACCAAGTACATCCTCCT
CATGGATATCGTTCCTGCAGATGACCACAGATACAAGTTTGCTGATAACAAATGGTCAGTCACAGGCAAG
GCTGAACCCGCTATGCCAGGACGTTTGTATGTTCACCCAGATTCACCAGCCACGGGCGCACATTGGATGA
GGCAGCTAGTCTCCTTCCAGAAGCTGAAGCTCACAAACAACCATCTGGATCCATTTGGACATATCATCCT
GAATTCAATGCACAAGTACCAGCCACGGCTCCACATTGTCAAGGCAGATGAGAACAATGGCTTTGGGTCC
AAGAATACAGCTTTCTGCACTCATGTATTTTCTGAGACTGATTTTATTGCTGTCACCTCATATCAGAACC
ACAAGATCACACAGCTAAAGATAGAGAACAATCCCTTTGCCAAAGGATTTCGGGGAAGTGATGACATGGA
GCTACACCGGATGTCCAGGATGCAGAGCAAAGAGTATCCAGTAGTGCCAAGAAGCACAGTCCGTCAGAAA
GTCTCCTCTAATCACAGCCCATTCTCTCAAGAAACACGAATTCAAGGTATGGCCCTGGAGGATCGCTGCA
GCCCACAGTCAGCGCCCAGCCCCATTACCCTACAAATGCAGCATCTTCACCACCAGCAACAGCAGCAGCA
GCAACAGCAGCAGCAAATGCAGCACCTCCACCAGCTGCAGCAACTGCAGCAGTTGCACCAACAGCAACTG
GCCGCCGGTGTCTTCCACCATCCGGCAATGGCCTTCGATGCCGCTGCAGCCGCCGCTGCTGCAGCTGCTG
CTGCGGCCGCCCACGCTCATGCTGCTGCACTGCAGCAGCGCCTCAGTGGCAGTGGATCGCCCGCATCCTG
CTCCACGCCCGCCTCGTCCACGCCGCTGACCATCAAGGAGGAGGAAAGCGACTCCGTGATCGGTGACATG
AGTTTCCACAATCAGACGCACACCACCAACGAGGAGGAGGAGGCGGAGGAGGATGACGACATTGATGTGG
ATGTGGATGATACGTCGGCGGGCGGACGCCTGCCACCACCCGCCCACCAGCAGCAGTCGACGGCCAAGCC
CTCGCTGGCCTTTTCCATCTCCAACATCCTGAGCGATCGTTTCGGAGATGTCCAGAAGCCTGGCAAGTCG
ATTGAGAACCAGGCCAGCATATTCCGCCCCTTCGAGGCGAATCGCTCCCAGACTGCCACGCCCTCCGCCT
TTACAAGAGTGGATCTGCTGGAGTTTAGCCGGCAACAGCAAGCTGCCGCCGCAGCCGCTACTGCGGCCAT
GATGCTGGAACGGGCCAACTTCCTTAACTGCTTCAATCCGGCTGCCTATCCCAGGATACACGAGGAAATC
GTGCAGAGTCGCCTGCGCAGGAGTGCAGCCAATGCCGTCATCCCGCCGCCCATGAGCTCCAAGATGAGCG
ATGCCAATCCAGAGAAATCTGCTCTGGGATCCCTCTCGAGCCCCTCTGAAAATCCTGGTAACAAAACAAT
AGTTCCTGCAACGTTACCACAACTCACCCCTACCCTGGTGTCACTGTTGGAGGTTATTGAACCTGAAGTG
TTATATGCAGGATATGATAGCTCTGTTCCAGACTCAACTTGGAGGATCATGACTACGCTCAACATGTTAG
GAGGGCGGCAAGTGATTGCAGCAGTGAAATGGGCAAAGGCAATACCAGGTTTCAGGAACTTACACCTGGA
TGACCAAATGACCCTACTGCAGTACTCCTGGATGTTTCTTATGGCATTTGCTCTGGGGTGGAGATCATAT
AGACAATCAAGTGCAAACCTGCTGTGTTTTGCTCCTGATCTGATTATTAATGAGCAGAGAATGACTCTAC
CCTGCATGTACGACCAATGTAAACACATGCTGTATGTTTCCTCTGAGTTACACAGGCTTCAGGTATCTTA
TGAAGAGTATCTCTGTATGAAAACCTTACTGCTTCTCTCTTCAGTTCCTAAGGACGGTCTGAAGAGCCAA
GAGCTATTTGATGAAATTAGAATGACCTACATCAAAGAGCTAGGAAAAGCCATTGTCAAGAGGGAAGGAA
ACTCCAGCCAGAACTGGCAGCGGTTTTATCAACTGACAAAACTCTTGGATTCTATGCATGAAGTGGTTGA
AAATCTCCTTAACTATTGCTTCCAAACATTTTTGGATAAGACCATGAGTATTGAATTCCCCGAGATGTTA
GCTGAAATCATCACCAATCAGATACCAAAATATTCAAATGGAAATATCAAAAAACTTCTGTTTCATCAAA
AGTGCTCGAGCCTCTAGAACTATAGTGAGTCGTATTACGTAGATCCAGACATGATAAGATACATTGATGA
GTTTGGACAAACCACAACTAGAATGCAGTGAAAAAAATGCTTTATTTGTGAAATTTGTGATGCTATTGCT
TTATTTGTAACCATTATAAGCTGCAATAAACAAGTTAACAACAACAATTGCATTCATTTTATGTTTCAGG
TTCAGGGGGAGGTGTGGGAGGTTTTTTAATTCGCGGCCGCGGCGCCAATGCATTGGGCCCGGTACCCAGC
TTTTGTTCCCTTTAGTGAGGGTTAATTGCGCGCTTGGCGTAATCATGGTCATAGCTGTTTCCTGTGTGAA
ATTGTTATCCGCTCACAATTCCACACAACATACGAGCCGGGAGCATAAAGTGTAAAGCCTGGGGTGCCTA
ATGAGTGAGCTAACTCACATTAATTGCGTTGCGCTCACTGCCCGCTTTCCAGTCGGGAAACCTGTCGTGC
CAGCTGCATTAATGAATCGGCCAACGCGCGGGGAGAGGCGGTTTGCGTATTGGGCGCTCTTCCGCTTCCT
CGCTCACTGACTCGCTGCGCTCGGTCGTTCGGCTGCGGCGAGCGGTATCAGCTCACTCAAAGGCGGTAAT
ACGGTTATCCACAGAATCAGGGGATAACGCAGGAAAGAACATGTGAGCAAAAGGCCAGCAAAAGGCCAGG
AACCGTAAAAAGGCCGCGTTGCTGGCGTTTTTCCATAGGCTCCGCCCCCCTGACGAGCATCACAAAAATC
GACGCTCAAGTCAGAGGTGGCGAAACCCGACAGGACTATAAAGATACCAGGCGTTTCCCCCTGGAAGCTC
CCTCGTGCGCTCTCCTGTTCCGACCCTGCCGCTTACCGGATACCTGTCCGCCTTTCTCCCTTCGGGAAGC
GTGGCGCTTTCTCATAGCTCACGCTGTAGGTATCTCAGTTCGGTGTAGGTCGTTCGCTCCAAGCTGGGCT
GTGTGCACGAACCCCCCGTTCAGCCCGACCGCTGCGCCTTATCCGGTAACTATCGTCTTGAGTCCAACCC
GGTAAGACACGACTTATCGCCACTGGCAGCAGCCACTGGTAACAGGATTAGCAGAGCGAGGTATGTAGGC
GGTGCTACAGAGTTCTTGAAGTGGTGGCCTAACTACGGCTACACTAGAAGAACAGTATTTGGTATCTGCG
CTCTGCTGAAGCCAGTTACCTTCGGAAAAAGAGTTGGTAGCTCTTGATCCGGCAAACAAACCACCGCTGG
TAGCGGTGGTTTTTTTGTTTGCAAGCAGCAGATTACGCGCAGAAAAAAAGGATCTCAAGAAGATCCTTTG
ATCTTTTCTACGGGGTCTGACGCTCAGTGGAACGAAAACTCACGTTAAGGGATTTTGGTCATGAGATTAT
CAAAAAGGATCTTCACCTAGATCCTTTTAAATTAAAAATGAAGTTTTAAATCAATCTAAAGTATATATGA
GTAAACTTGGTCTGACAGTTACCAATGCTTAATCAGTGAGGCACCTATCTCAGCGATCTGTCTATTTCGT
TCATCCATAGTTGCCTGACTCCCCGTCGTGTAGATAACTACGATACGGGAGGGCTTACCATCTGGCCCCA
GTGCTGCAATGATACCGCGAGACCCACGCTCACCGGCTCCAGATTTATCAGCAATAAACCAGCCAGCCGG
AAGGGCCGAGCGCAGAAGTGGTCCTGCAACTTTATCCGCCTCCATCCAGTCTATTAATTGTTGCCGGGAA
GCTAGAGTAAGTAGTTCGCCAGTTAATAGTTTGCGCAACGTTGTTGCCATTGCTACAGGCATCGTGGTGT
CACGCTCGTCGTTTGGTATGGCTTCATTCAGCTCCGGTTCCCAACGATCAAGGCGAGTTACATGATCCCC
CATGTTGTGCAAAAAAGCGGTTAGCTCCTTCGGTCCTCCGATCGTTGTCAGAAGTAAGTTGGCCGCAGTG
TTATCACTCATGGTTATGGCAGCACTGCATAATTCTCTTACTGTCATGCCATCCGTAAGATGCTTTTCTG
TGACTGGTGAGTACTCAACCAAGTCATTCTGAGAATAGTGTATGCGGCGACCGAGTTGCTCTTGCCCGGC
GTCAATACGGGATAATACCGCGCCACATAGCAGAACTTTAAAAGTGCTCATCATTGGAAAACGTTCTTCG
GGGCGAAAACTCTCAAGGATCTTACCGCTGTTGAGATCCAGTTCGATGTAACCCACTCGTGCACCCAACT
GATCTTCAGCATCTTTTACTTTCACCAGCGTTTCTGGGTGAGCAAAAACAGGAAGGCAAAATGCCGCAAA
AAAGGGAATAAGGGCGACACGGAAATGTTGAATACTCATACTCTTCCTTTTTCAATATTATTGAAGCATT
TATCAGGGTTATTGTCTCATGAGCGGATACATATTTGAATGTATTTAGAAAAATAAACAAATAGGGGTTC
CGCGCACATTTCCCCGAAAAGTGCCACCTAAATTGTAAGCGTTAATATTTTGTTAAAATTCGCGTTAAAT
TTTTGTTAAATCAGCTCATTTTTTAACCAATAGGCCGAAATCGGCAAAATCCCTTATAAATCAAAAGAAT
AGACCGAGATAGGGT
[37 nt withheld, positions 5406-5442]
AAAGAACGTGGACTCCAACGTCAAAGG
[49 nt withheld, positions 5470-5518]
T
[91 nt withheld, positions 5520-5610]
G
[124 nt withheld, positions 5612-5735]
CCCATTCGCCATTCAGGCTGCGCAACTGTTGGGAAGGGCGATCGGTGCGGGCCTCTTCGCTATTACGCCA
GTCGACCGCCAATTCAATATGGCGTATATGGACTCATGCCAATTCAATATGGTGGATCTGGACCTGTGCC
AATTCAATATGGCGTATATGGACTCGTGCCAATTCAATATGGTGGATCTGGACCCCAGCCAATTCAATAT
GGCGGACTTGGCACCATGCCAATTCAATATGGCGGACCTGGCACTGTGCCAACTGGGGAGGGGTCTACTT
GGCACGGTGCCAAGTTTGAGGAGGGGTCTTGGCCCTGTGCCAAGTCCGCCATATTGAATTGGCATGGTGC
CAATAATGGCGGCCATATTGGCTATATGCCAGGATCAATATATAGGCAATATCCAATATGGCCCTATGCC
AATATGGCTATTGGCCAGGTTCAATACTATGTATTGGCCCTATGCCATATAGTATTCCATATATGGGTTT
TCCTATTGACGTAGATAGCCCCTCCCAATGGGCGGTCCCATATACCATATATGGGGCTTCCTAATACCGC
CCATAGCCACTCCCCCATTGACGTCAATGGTCTCTATATATGGTCTTTCCTATTGACGTCATATGGGCGG
TCCTATTGACGTATATGGCGCCTCCCCCATTGACGTCAATTACGGTAAATGGCCCGCCTGGCTCAATGCC
CATTGACGTCAATAGGACCACCCACCATTGACGTCAATGGGATGGCTCATTGCCCATTCATATCCGTTCT
CACGCCCCCTATTGACGTCAATGACGGTAAATGGCCCACTTGGCAGTACATCAATATCTATTAATAGTAA
CTTGGCAAGTACATTACTATTGGAAGTACGCCAGGGTACATTGGCAGTACTCCCATTGACGTCAATGGCG
GTAAATGGCCCGCGATGGCTGCCAAGTACATCCCCATTGACGTCAATGGGGAGGGGCAATGACGCAAATG
GGCGTTCCATTGACGTAAATGGGCGGTAGGCGTGCCTAATGGGAGGTCTATATAAGCAATGCTCGTTTAG
GGAAC
